Addgene plasmid #40847: pAS-12 (mm1-8)
Purpose: Target RNAs used to determine complementarity requirements for in vitro tailing and degradation
Depositing lab: Phillip Zamore. Depositing organization: University of Massachusetts, Worcester. Publication: Target RNA-directed trimming and tailing of small silencing RNAs. Ameres SL, Horwich MD, Hung JH, Xu J, Ghildiyal M, Weng Z, Zamore PD. Science. 2010 Jun 18;328(5985):1534-9. 10.1126/science.1187058 PubMed 20558712.
Backbone
  Vector backbone: pENTR/D-EGFP
  Backbone manufacturer: Zamore lab
  Total vector size (bp): 3549
  Modifications to backbone: A DNA fragment encoding EGFP together with the downstream multiple cloning site was amplified from pEGFP-N1 (Clontech, Mountain View, CA, USA) and inserted into pENTR/D-TOPO (Invitrogen, Carlsbad, CA, USA) using the pENTR Directional TOPO Cloning Kit (Invitrogen) to generate pENTR/D-EGFP.
  Vector type: Insect Expression ; miRNA reporter
Growth in bacteria
  Bacterial resistance: Kanamycin, 50 μg/mL
  Growth temperature: 37°C
  Growth strain: DH5alpha
  Copy number: High Copy
Gene/Insert
  Gene/Insert name: let-7–mm1-8
  Species: D. melanogaster (fly)
  Promoter: Actin5C
  Tag / fusion protein: EGFP (N terminal on insert)
  Cloning method: Gateway Cloning
  Sequencing primers: 5′ EGFP-C
Terms and licenses: Academic/Nonprofit Terms; Industry Terms: Not Available to Industry
Depositor comments: The let-7 mm1-8 complimentary sequence was inserted in the XbaI site in the 3'UTR of EGFP using the following oligos: s: CTAGAACTATACAACCTAGATGGAGTT as: CTAGAACTCCATCTAGGTTGTATAGTT
How to cite: pAS-12 (mm1-8) was a gift from Phillip Zamore (Addgene plasmid # 40847 ; http://n2t.net/addgene:40847 ; RRID:Addgene_40847)
