[The description below was written by a language model from this plasmid's Addgene catalogue record.]
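Description:
pAS-12 (mm1-8) is a small (about 3.5 kb) Gateway entry-type plasmid built on pENTR/D-EGFP, a lab-made derivative of pENTR/D-TOPO in which the EGFP coding region and its downstream multiple cloning site from pEGFP-N1 were inserted by directional TOPO cloning. It is propagated in E. coli as a high-copy plasmid under kanamycin selection. The catalogue classes it as an insect expression vector and miRNA reporter, with Gateway cloning as the cloning method. No feature table accompanies the record, so the precise arrangement of elements cannot be confirmed. In particular, an Actin5C promoter is listed, but at the recorded size and in an entry-vector backbone it is unclear whether that promoter is physically present or would be supplied by recombination into a destination vector.

The payload is a single target site for the Drosophila melanogaster microRNA let-7, cloned as an annealed oligonucleotide pair into the XbaI site in the 3′ UTR of EGFP, so the site lies downstream of the reporter open reading frame rather than being translated as a fusion. The "mm1-8" designation presumably means that the site is mismatched to let-7 at guide positions 1 to 8, which would disrupt seed pairing while leaving the remainder complementary, although the record does not spell this out.

The construct appears to belong to a series of target variants. Its stated purpose is to provide target RNAs for determining how much complementarity between a small RNA and its target is needed to trigger tailing and degradation (trimming) of the small silencing RNA in vitro.
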