>Addgene plasmid #40847 | pAS-12 (mm1-8) | addgene partial sequence | sequence record 70040 | EGFP-C 5'-CATGGTCCTGCTGGAGTTCGTG-3'
ACGAGCTGTACAAGTAAAGCGGCCGCGACTCTAGAACTATACAACCTAGATGGAGTTCTAGATCATAATC
AGCCATACCACATTTGTAGAGGTTTTACTTGCTTTAAAAAACCTCCCACACCTCCCCCTGAACCTGAAAC
ATAAAATGAATGCAATTGTTGTTGTTAACTTGTTTATTGCAGCTTATAATGGTTACAAGGGTGGGCGCGC
CGACCCAGCTTTCTTGTACAAAGTTGGCATTATAAGAAAGCATTGCTTATCAATTTGTTGCAACGAACAG
GTCACTATCAGTCAAAATAAAATCATTATTTGCCATCCAGCTGATATCCCCTATAGTGAGTCGTATTACA
TGGTCATAGCTGTTTCCTGGCAGCTCTGGCCCGTGTCTCAAAATCTCTGATGTTACATTGCACAAGATAA
AAATATATCATCATGAACAATAAAACTGTCTGCTTACATAAACAGTAATACAAGGGGTGTTATGAGCCAT
ATTCAACGGGAAACGTCGAGGCCGCGATTAAATTCCAACATGGATGCTGATTTATATGGGTATAAATGGG
CTCGCGATAATGTCGGGCAATCAGGTGCGACAATCTATCGCTTGTATGGGAAGCCCGATGCGCCAGAGTT
GTTTCTGAAACATGGCAAAGGTAGCGTTGCCAATGATGTTACAGATGAGATGGTCAGACTAAACTGGCTG
ACGGAATTTATGCCTCTTCCGACCATCAAGCATTTTATCCGTACTCCTGATGATGCATGGTTACTCACCA
CTGCGATCCCCGGAAAAACAGCATTCCAGGTATTAGAAGAATATCCTGATTCAGGTGAAAATATTGTTGA
TGCGCTGGCAGTGTTCCTGCGCCGGTTGCATT
